Addgene plasmid #201030: AAV-hSyn-ASAP4b-Kv-WPRE
Purpose: Expresses somatically enriched ASAP4b in neurons, can be used to package AAV
Depositing lab: Michael Lin. Depositing organization: Stanford University. Publication: A positively tuned voltage indicator for extended electrical recordings in the brain. Evans SW, Shi DQ, Chavarha M, Plitt MH, Taxidis J, Madruga B, Fan JL, Hwang FJ, van Keulen SC, Suomivuori CM, Pang MM, Su S, Lee S, Hao YA, Zhang G, Jiang D, Pradhan L, Roth RH, Liu Y, Dorian CC, Reese AL, Negrean A, Losonczy A, Makinson CD, Wang S, Clandinin TR, Dror RO, Ding JB, Ji N, Golshani P, Giocomo LM, Bi GQ, Lin MZ. Nat Methods. 2023 Jul;20(7):1104-1113. doi: 10.1038/s41592-023-01913-z. Epub 2023 Jul 6. PubMed 37429962.
Backbone
  Vector backbone: pAAV
  Vector type: AAV
Growth in bacteria
  Bacterial resistance: Ampicillin, 100 μg/mL
  Growth temperature: 37°C
  Growth strain: NEB Stable
  Copy number: High Copy
Gene/Insert
  Gene/Insert name: ASAP4b-Kv
Terms and licenses: Academic/Nonprofit Terms; Industry Terms: Not Available to Industry
How to cite: AAV-hSyn-ASAP4b-Kv-WPRE was a gift from Michael Lin (Addgene plasmid # 201030 ; http://n2t.net/addgene:201030 ; RRID:Addgene_201030)
