[The description below was written by a language model from this plasmid's Addgene catalogue record and pLannotate feature annotations shown in this document.]
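Description:
AAV-hSyn-ASAP4b-Kv-WPRE is an adeno-associated virus transfer plasmid on a pAAV backbone, about 6.1 kb in the sequenced record, designed to express a soma-enriched genetically encoded voltage indicator in neurons and to serve as the genome plasmid for AAV packaging. It is propagated in bacteria through a high-copy ColE1/pUC-type origin with ampicillin selection (AmpR under its own bla promoter). An f1 phage origin and short pBR322-derived remnants (bom and rop fragments) are also present in the backbone. The expression cassette is bracketed by AAV2 inverted terminal repeats, the cis elements needed for replication and encapsidation of the vector genome. The downstream ITR is annotated in full, whereas the upstream one was detected only as two short fragments. This may reflect how hard these repeats are to sequence and annotate, but the record does not resolve it.

Between the ITRs, the human synapsin I promoter restricts expression to neurons and drives the ASAP4b-Kv open reading frame. The annotation recognises only parts of this insert. One is a GFP-derived segment, the fluorescent reporter portion of the sensor. The other is a fragment of rat Kcnb1 (the Kv2.1 potassium channel) at the C-terminal end, which matches the "Kv" in the name and the stated somatic enrichment. The sequence upstream of the GFP segment is unannotated and presumably encodes the remainder of the indicator. Downstream, a WPRE enhances transcript stability and expression, and a human growth hormone polyadenylation signal terminates the message. The associated publication describes a positively tuned voltage indicator for extended electrical recordings in the brain, so the construct is suited to optical imaging of neuronal membrane potential after viral delivery or direct transfection.
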