Features (pLannotate 1.2.2; 16 found; start..end, strand, type, name):
     12..39      +  repeat_region  AAV2 ITR (fragment): inverted terminal repeat of adeno-associated virus serotype 2 inverted
     68..95      +  repeat_region  AAV2 ITR (fragment): inverted terminal repeat of adeno-associated virus serotype 2 inverted
    175..622     +  promoter       hSyn promoter: human synapsin I promoter; confers neuron-specific expression (Kügler et al., 2003)
   1101..1817    +  CDS            cEGFP: cEGFP is a basic (constitutively fluorescent) green fluorescent protein published in 2008, derived from Aequorea victoria.
   1965..2159    +  CDS            Kcnb1 (fragment): KCNB1_RAT - Experimental evidence at protein level: Swiss-Prot protein existence level 1. Voltage-gated potassium channel that mediates transmembrane potassium transport in excitable membranes, primarily in the brain, but also in the pancreas and cardiovascular system. Contributes to the regulation of the action potential (AP) repolarization, duration and frequency of repetitive AP firing in neurons, muscle cells and endocrine cells and plays a role in homeostatic attenuation of electrical excitability throughout the brain (PubMed:10024359, PubMed:10618149, PubMed:12451110, PubMed:17379638, Pu
   2166..2190    +  misc_feature   MCS (fragment): pBluescript multiple cloning site
   2190..2778    +  misc_feature   WPRE: woodchuck hepatitis virus posttranscriptional regulatory element
   2810..3286    +  polyA_signal   hGH poly(A) signal: human growth hormone polyadenylation signal
   3326..3466    +  repeat_region  AAV2 ITR: inverted terminal repeat of adeno-associated virus serotype 2 inverted
   3471..3522    -  misc_feature   bom (fragment): basis of mobility region from pBR322
   3541..3996    +  rep_origin     f1 ori (sequence partly withheld): f1 bacteriophage origin of replication; arrow indicates direction of (+) strand synthesis
   3997..4046    -  misc_feature   bom (fragment): basis of mobility region from pBR322
   4148..4183    -  CDS            rop (fragment): Rop protein, which maintains plasmids at low copy number; rop
   4278..4382    +  promoter       AmpR promoter: bla
   4383..5243    +  CDS            AmpR: β-lactamase; bla; confers resistance to ampicillin, carbenicillin, and related antibiotics
   5414..6002    +  rep_origin     ori: high-copy-number ColE1/pMB1/pBR322/pUC origin of replication
>Addgene plasmid #201030 | AAV-hSyn-ASAP4b-Kv-WPRE | addgene full sequence | sequence record 401140 | Addgene NGS Result
CCTGCAGGCAGCTGCGCGCTCGCTCGCTCACTGAGGCCGCCCGGGCGTCGGGCGACCTTTGGTCGCCCGG
CCTCAGTGAGCGAGCGAGCGCGCAGAGAGGGAGTGGCCAACTCCATCACTAGGGGTTCCTGCGGCCGCAC
GCGTGTGTCTAGACTGCAGAGGGCCCTGCGTATGAGTGCAAGTGGGTTTTAGGACCAGGATGAGGCGGGG
TGGGGGTGCCTACCTGACGACCGACCCCGACCCACTGGACAAGCACCCAACCCCCATTCCCCAAATTGCG
CATCCCCTATCAGAGAGGGGGAGGGGAAACAGGATGCGGCGAGGCGCGTGCGCACTGCCAGCTTCAGCAC
CGCGGACAGTGCCTTCGCCCCCGCCTGGCGGCGCGCGCCACCGCCGCCTCAGCACTGAAGGCGCGCTGAC
GTCACTCGCCGGTCCCCCGCAAACTCCCCTTCCCGGCCACCTTGGTCGCGTCCGCGCCGCCGCCGGCCCA
GCCGGACCGCACCACGCGAGGCGCGAGATAGGGGGGCACGGGCGCGACCATCTGCGCTGCGGCGCCGGCG
ACTCAGCGCTGCCTCAGTCTGCGGTGGGCAGCGGAGGAGTCGTGTCGTGCCTGAGAGCGCAGTCGAGAAG
GTACCGGATCCGCCACCATGGAGACGACTGTGAGGTATGAACAGGGGTCAGAGCTCACTAAAACTTCGAG
CTCTCCAACAGCAGATGAGCCCACGATAAAGATTGATGATGGTCGTGATGAGGGTAATGAACAAGACAGC
TGTTCCAATACCATTAGGAGAAAAATTTCCCCGTTTGTGATGTCATTTGGATTCAGAGTATTTGGAGTTG
TGCTTATCATTGTAGACATCATAGTGGTGATTGTGGATCTGGCCATCAGTGAGAAGAAAAGAGGCATTAG
AGAGATTCTTGAAGGTGTTTCCCTGGCTATAGCACTCTTCTTCCTTGTTGATGTTCTCATGAGAGTGTTT
GTTGAAGGCTTCAAGAACTATTTCCGGTCCAAACTGAATACTTTGGATGCAGTCATAGTAGTGGGCACTC
TGCTAATTAATATGACCTACTCCTTCTCTGACGGTACACCCGTTGATGGTAACGTGTATATTACCGCGGA
TAAACAGAAAAACGGCATTAAAGCGAACTTTACCGTGCGCCATAACGTGGAAGATGGCAGCGTGCAGCTG
GCGGATCATTATCAGCAGAACACCCCGATTGGCGATGGCCCGGTGCTGCTGCCGGATAACCATTATCTGA
GCCACCAGACCGTGCTGAGCAAAGATCCGAACGAAAAACGCGATCACATGGTGCTGCTGGAATTTGTGAC
CGCAGCGGGCATTACACACGGCATGGATGAACTGTATGGCGGCACCGGCGGCAGCGCGAGCCAGGGCGAA
GAACTGTTTACCGGCGTGGTGCCGATTCTGGTGGAACTGGATGGCGATGTGAACGGCCATAAATTTAGCG
TGCGCGGCGAAGGCGAAGGCGATGCGACCATTGGCAAACTGACCCTGAAATTTATTTGCACCACCGGCAA
ACTACCGGTGCCGTGGCCGACCCTGGTGACCACCTTAACCTATGGCGTGCAGTGCTTTAGCCGCTATCCG
GATCATATGAAACGCCATGATTTTTTTAAAAGCGCGATGCCGGAAGGCTATGTGCAGGAACGCACCATTA
GCTTTAAAGATGATGGCAAATATAAAACCCGCGCGGTGGTGAAATTTGAAGGCGATACCCTGGTGAACCG
CATTGAACTGAAAGGCACCGATTTTAAAGAAGATGGCAACATTCTGGGGCATAAACTGGAATATAACACA
GATCAGATGCCGCAGATGGTTACTCTTCTTCGAGTTCTGAGAATTGTTATCTTAATAAGAATAGGTCAGC
TGGCTTCACAGAAGAAACAACTTGAAGTGGTAACCCTTAAGGGTTCTTCAGGTTCATCTGGATCTTCCAC
GCGTCAGAGCCAGCCGATTCTGAACACCAAAGAAATGGCGCCGCAGAGCAAACCGCCGGAAGAACTGGAA
ATGAGCAGCATGCCGAGCCCGGTGGCGCCGCTGCCGGCGCGCACCGAAGGCGTGATTGATATGCGCAGCA
TGAGCAGCATTGATAGCTTTATTAGCTGCGCGACCGATTTTCCGGAAGCGACCCGCTTTTGATAAGAATT
CGATATCAAGCTTATCGATAATCAACCTCTGGATTACAAAATTTGTGAAAGATTGACTGGTATTCTTAAC
TATGTTGCTCCTTTTACGCTATGTGGATACGCTGCTTTAATGCCTTTGTATCATGCTATTGCTTCCCGTA
TGGCTTTCATTTTCTCCTCCTTGTATAAATCCTGGTTGCTGTCTCTTTATGAGGAGTTGTGGCCCGTTGT
CAGGCAACGTGGCGTGGTGTGCACTGTGTTTGCTGACGCAACCCCCACTGGTTGGGGCATTGCCACCACC
TGTCAGCTCCTTTCCGGGACTTTCGCTTTCCCCCTCCCTATTGCCACGGCGGAACTCATCGCCGCCTGCC
TTGCCCGCTGCTGGACAGGGGCTCGGCTGTTGGGCACTGACAATTCCGTGGTGTTGTCGGGGAAATCATC
GTCCTTTCCTTGGCTGCTCGCCTATGTTGCCACCTGGATTCTGCGCGGGACGTCCTTCTGCTACGTCCCT
TCGGCCCTCAATCCAGCGGACCTTCCTTCCCGCGGCCTGCTGCCGGCTCTGCGGCCTCTTCCGCGTCTTC
GCCTTCGCCCTCAGACGAGTCGGATCTCCCTTTGGGCCGCCTCCCCGCATCGATACCGAGCGCTGCTCGA
GAGATCTACGGGTGGCATCCCTGTGACCCCTCCCCAGTGCCTCTCCTGGCCCTGGAAGTTGCCACTCCAG
TGCCCACCAGCCTTGTCCTAATAAAATTAAGTTGCATCATTTTGTCTGACTAGGTGTCCTTCTATAATAT
TATGGGGTGGAGGGGGGTGGTATGGAGCAAGGGGCAAGTTGGGAAGACAACCTGTAGGGCCTGCGGGGTC
TATTGGGAACCAAGCTGGAGTGCAGTGGCACAATCTTGGCTCACTGCAATCTCCGCCTCCTGGGTTCAAG
CGATTCTCCTGCCTCAGCCTCCCGAGTTGTTGGGATTCCAGGCATGCATGACCAGGCTCAGCTAATTTTT
GTTTTTTTGGTAGAGACGGGGTTTCACCATATTGGCCAGGCTGGTCTCCAACTCCTAATCTCAGGTGATC
TACCCACCTTGGCCTCCCAAATTGCTGGGATTACAGGCGTGAACCACTGCTCCCTTCCCTGTCCTTCTGA
TTTTGTAGGTAACCACGTGCGGACCGAGCGGCCGCAGGAACCCCTAGTGATGGAGTTGGCCACTCCCTCT
CTGCGCGCTCGCTCGCTCACTGAGGCCGGGCGACCAAAGGTCGCCCGACGCCCGGGCTTTGCCCGGGCGG
CCTCAGTGAGCGAGCGAGCGCGCAGCTGCCTGCAGGGGCGCCTGATGCGGTATTTTCTCCTTACGCATCT
GTGCGGTATTTCACACCGCATA
[95 nt withheld, positions 3523-3617]
T
[46 nt withheld, positions 3619-3664]
C
[141 nt withheld, positions 3666-3806]
CCTTTGACGTTGGAGTCCACGTTCTTT
[37 nt withheld, positions 3834-3870]
ACTCTATCTCGGGCTATTCTTTTGATTTATAAGGGATTTTGCCGATTTCGGTCTATTGGTTAAAAAATGA
GCTGATTTAACAAAAATTTAACGCGAATTTTAACAAAATATTAACGTTTACAATTTTATGGTGCACTCTC
AGTACAATCTGCTCTGATGCCGCATAGTTAAGCCAGCCCCGACACCCGCCAACACCCGCTGACGCGCCCT
GACGGGCTTGTCTGCTCCCGGCATCCGCTTACAGACAAGCTGTGACCGTCTCCGGGAGCTGCATGTGTCA
GAGGTTTTCACCGTCATCACCGAAACGCGCGAGACGAAAGGGCCTCGTGATACGCCTATTTTTATAGGTT
AATGTCATGATAATAATGGTTTCTTAGACGTCAGGTGGCACTTTTCGGGGAAATGTGCGCGGAACCCCTA
TTTGTTTATTTTTCTAAATACATTCAAATATGTATCCGCTCATGAGACAATAACCCTGATAAATGCTTCA
ATAATATTGAAAAAGGAAGAGTATGAGTATTCAACATTTCCGTGTCGCCCTTATTCCCTTTTTTGCGGCA
TTTTGCCTTCCTGTTTTTGCTCACCCAGAAACGCTGGTGAAAGTAAAAGATGCTGAAGATCAGTTGGGTG
CACGAGTGGGTTACATCGAACTGGATCTCAACAGCGGTAAGATCCTTGAGAGTTTTCGCCCCGAAGAACG
TTTTCCAATGATGAGCACTTTTAAAGTTCTGCTATGTGGCGCGGTATTATCCCGTATTGACGCCGGGCAA
GAGCAACTCGGTCGCCGCATACACTATTCTCAGAATGACTTGGTTGAGTACTCACCAGTCACAGAAAAGC
ATCTTACGGATGGCATGACAGTAAGAGAATTATGCAGTGCTGCCATAACCATGAGTGATAACACTGCGGC
CAACTTACTTCTGACAACGATCGGAGGACCGAAGGAGCTAACCGCTTTTTTGCACAACATGGGGGATCAT
GTAACTCGCCTTGATCGTTGGGAACCGGAGCTGAATGAAGCCATACCAAACGACGAGCGTGACACCACGA
TGCCTGTAGCAATGGCAACAACGTTGCGCAAACTATTAACTGGCGAACTACTTACTCTAGCTTCCCGGCA
ACAATTAATAGACTGGATGGAGGCGGATAAAGTTGCAGGACCACTTCTGCGCTCGGCCCTTCCGGCTGGC
TGGTTTATTGCTGATAAATCTGGAGCCGGTGAGCGTGGGTCTCGCGGTATCATTGCAGCACTGGGGCCAG
ATGGTAAGCCCTCCCGTATCGTAGTTATCTACACGACGGGGAGTCAGGCAACTATGGATGAACGAAATAG
ACAGATCGCTGAGATAGGTGCCTCACTGATTAAGCATTGGTAACTGTCAGACCAAGTTTACTCATATATA
CTTTAGATTGATTTAAAACTTCATTTTTAATTTAAAAGGATCTAGGTGAAGATCCTTTTTGATAATCTCA
TGACCAAAATCCCTTAACGTGAGTTTTCGTTCCACTGAGCGTCAGACCCCGTAGAAAAGATCAAAGGATC
TTCTTGAGATCCTTTTTTTCTGCGCGTAATCTGCTGCTTGCAAACAAAAAAACCACCGCTACCAGCGGTG
GTTTGTTTGCCGGATCAAGAGCTACCAACTCTTTTTCCGAAGGTAACTGGCTTCAGCAGAGCGCAGATAC
CAAATACTGTTCTTCTAGTGTAGCCGTAGTTAGGCCACCACTTCAAGAACTCTGTAGCACCGCCTACATA
CCTCGCTCTGCTAATCCTGTTACCAGTGGCTGCTGCCAGTGGCGATAAGTCGTGTCTTACCGGGTTGGAC
TCAAGACGATAGTTACCGGATAAGGCGCAGCGGTCGGGCTGAACGGGGGGTTCGTGCACACAGCCCAGCT
TGGAGCGAACGACCTACACCGAACTGAGATACCTACAGCGTGAGCTATGAGAAAGCGCCACGCTTCCCGA
AGGGAGAAAGGCGGACAGGTATCCGGTAAGCGGCAGGGTCGGAACAGGAGAGCGCACGAGGGAGCTTCCA
GGGGGAAACGCCTGGTATCTTTATAGTCCTGTCGGGTTTCGCCACCTCTGACTTGAGCGTCGATTTTTGT
GATGCTCGTCAGGGGGGCGGAGCCTATGGAAAAACGCCAGCAACGCGGCCTTTTTACGGTTCCTGGCCTT
TTGCTGGCCTTTTGCTCACATGT
